Addgene plasmid #62581: pMIR-Report-SPRED1-3'UTR (mut - miR-21 site 2)
Purpose: Translational Luciferase Reporter encoding a mutated fragment of the SPRED1 3'UTR. The downstream miR-21 binding site (site 2) was mutated.
Depositing lab: Michael Ruppert. Depositing organization: West Virginia University and School of Medicine. Publication: MicroRNAs 206 and 21 cooperate to promote RAS-extracellular signal-regulated kinase signaling by suppressing the translation of RASA1 and SPRED1. Sharma SB, Lin CC, Farrugia MK, McLaughlin SL, Ellis EJ, Brundage KM, Salkeni MA, Ruppert JM. Mol Cell Biol. 2014 Nov 15;34(22):4143-64. doi: 10.1128/MCB.00480-14. Epub 2014 Sep 8. PubMed 25202123.
Backbone
  Vector backbone: pMIR-Report
  Backbone manufacturer: Ambion
  Backbone size w/o insert (bp): 6470
  Total vector size (bp): 7214
  Modifications to backbone: The downstream miR-21 binding site (site 2) was altered using PCR mutagenesis (TAAGCTA --> TAGATCA) To construct a wild-type SPRED1 reporter containing the miR-21 binding sites, a 744-bp fragment of the SPRED1 3′ UTR containing two putative miR-21 binding sites was amplified by PCR from MDA-MB-231 cDNA using the oligonucleotides 5′-cccacgcgtTGAAAAACTGTTTAACTCATGT-3′ and 5′-cccacgcgtTGAAAAACCTGTAAATAAGCAC-3′. (The SPRED1 sequence is indicated in uppercase.) Following MluI digestion, the product was cloned into the same site of the pMIR-REPORT vector.
  Vector type: Luciferase
Growth in bacteria
  Bacterial resistance: Ampicillin, 100 μg/mL
  Growth temperature: 37°C
  Growth strain: XL1 Blue
  Copy number: Unknown
Gene/Insert
  Gene/Insert name: SPRED1 (alt name: Sprouty Related EVH1 domain containing 1)
  Species: H. sapiens (human)
  Insert size (bp): 744
  Mutation: miR-21 binding site 2 mutant (TAAGCTA --> TAGATCA)
  Entrez Gene: SPRED1 (a.k.a. LGSS, NFLS, PPP1R147, hSpred1, spred-1)
  Cloning method: Unknown
  Sequencing primers: 5′ M13pUC-Fwd; 3′ Luc-F
Terms and licenses: Academic/Nonprofit Terms; Industry Terms: Not Available to Industry
Depositor comments: There are a few mismatches outside of the mutated seed sequence; these mismatches should not affect plasmid function.
How to cite: pMIR-Report-SPRED1-3'UTR (mut - miR-21 site 2) was a gift from Michael Ruppert (Addgene plasmid # 62581 ; http://n2t.net/addgene:62581 ; RRID:Addgene_62581)
