[The description below was written by a language model from this plasmid's Addgene catalogue record.]
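Description:
pMIR-Report-SPRED1-3'UTR (mut - miR-21 site 2) is a luciferase-based microRNA target reporter built on the commercial pMIR-Report backbone (Ambion). The complete plasmid is about 7.2 kb, of which the backbone contributes roughly 6.5 kb, and it is propagated in E. coli under ampicillin selection. The record gives no feature table, so the promoter driving luciferase, the origin of replication and any mammalian selection marker are not stated. The copy number is also listed as unknown.

The payload is a 744-bp fragment of the human SPRED1 (Sprouty Related EVH1 domain containing 1) 3′ untranslated region. It was amplified from MDA-MB-231 cell cDNA and inserted at the MluI site of the vector, which in this type of reporter places the fragment downstream of the luciferase coding sequence so that it acts as the transcript's 3′UTR. The fragment carries two putative miR-21 binding sites. In this version the downstream one (site 2) has had its seed-match sequence altered by PCR mutagenesis, while site 1 is left intact. The depositor notes a few additional mismatches outside the mutated seed, which are not expected to affect function.

Because microRNA binding to a 3′UTR suppresses translation of the attached reporter, luciferase output reflects miR-21 regulation of SPRED1. Comparing this mutant with the wild-type SPRED1 3′UTR reporter shows how much site 2 contributes to that repression. The construct comes from work on how miR-206 and miR-21 cooperate to promote RAS–ERK signalling by suppressing translation of RASA1 and SPRED1.
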