>Addgene plasmid #62581 | pMIR-Report-SPRED1-3'UTR (mut - miR-21 site 2) | addgene partial sequence | sequence record 106910 | Luc-F 5'-CAGTCAAGTAACAACCGCGA-3'
CTCGACGCAAGAAAAATCAGAGAGATCCTCATAAAGGCCAAGAAGGGCGGAAAGTCCAAATTGCTCGAGT
GATGAAAGCTGCGCACTAGTGAGGGAGCTCATAGGCCGGCATAGACGCGTTGAAAAACTGTTTAACTCAT
GTCATAATGTGTCTCCTCAGATATAGTTAACTAGCTTGATAGTTTTGAGTATATAATGTAAATAATACAT
AATAAGTTTGTAACCATTTCTGTTACTTCATACCCGTGTAATTGGACATAGCAGATGATTATCATAAGAA
TTTGTTTTAATGGTTTTTTTCCCTCCTGGAATTACCTGATTAAACCTGTCATGAATTATAAAAGGACTTT
TTCTTATTCTCCTAGAGCTTATCAAATTATCACATAAGAGATAATTACTGGAGGAGAAAGTAAAAATGGA
AGCTTTTGATAATTAGCTCTGTTCTTTAAAAGTATACTTTTAAACCGAAAGTTCACATATAGTTCATCTT
AATAACATATTTATTCATCCTTAATTGTATTCAGATTTTTTTTTAAGTCTCTAAGCTAATAATGTTATAT
TTATTGGTTTGGTAACATGTTGCAGCTAGATCAATGACCTTAAGTGGCAATTGTTTAACCCAGGACTACT
GATTTTTTTATATTCAAGTCAGTTTCATTGTTTTACTTAACTCGCCATATAACC
