>Addgene plasmid #62581 | pMIR-Report-SPRED1-3'UTR (mut - miR-21 site 2) | addgene partial sequence | sequence record 108143 | M13-F20 5'-TGTAAAACGACGGCCAGT-3'
AGATCCAATGAAAATAAAAGATCCTTTATTAAGCTTAACTGTTTAAACCTATGACATCACGCACGCGTTG
AAAAACCTGTAAATAAGCACATGAGACTACATTTCATAATTAATGGTAAAGATACAGTTACTCCTTGATT
TTTCAAATAAACTATAATATAGTAATCCAACTTATTCTAGTGTTGAGGTACACTATAATTTTTTATTACT
GTCCTAATAACCTTTCCTTTAGATTATTCGTTATTTTTGGTTATATGGCGAGTTAAGTAAAACAATGAAA
CTGACTTGAATATAAAAAAATCAGTAGTCCTGGGTTAAACAATTGCCACTTAAGGTCATTGATCTAGCTG
CAACATGTTACCAAACCAATAAATATAACATTATTAGCTTAGAGACTTAAAAAAAAATCTGAATACAATT
AAGGATGAATAAATATGTTATTAAGATGAACTATATGTGAACTTTCGGTTTAAAAGTATACTTTTAAAGA
ACAGAGCTAATTATCAAAAGCTTCCATTTTTACTTTCTCCTCCAGTAATTATCTCTTATGTGATAATTTG
ATAAGCTCTAGGAGAATAAGAAAAAGTCCTTTTATAATTCATGACAGGTTTAATCAGGTAATTCCAGGAG
GGAAAAAAACCATTAAAACAAATTCTTATGATAATCATCTGCTATGTCCAATTACACGGGTATGAAGTAA
CAGAAATGGTTACAAACTTATTATGTATTATTTACATTATATACTCAAAACTATCAAGCTAGTTAACTAT
ATCTGAGGAGACACATTATGACATGAGTT
